Addgene plasmid #135088: pJeM1
Purpose: rhamnose-inducible expression vector for replication in E. coli and P. putida
Depositing lab: Josef Altenbuchner. Depositing organization: Universitaet Stuttgart. Publication: The Escherichia coli rhamnose promoter rhaP(BAD) is in Pseudomonas putida KT2440 independent of Crp-cAMP activation. Jeske M, Altenbuchner J. Appl Microbiol Biotechnol. 2010 Feb;85(6):1923-33. doi: 10.1007/s00253-009-2245-8. Epub 2009 Sep 30. PubMed 19789867.
Backbone
  Vector backbone: pJOE4776.1
  Vector type: Bacterial Expression
Growth in bacteria
  Bacterial resistance: Kanamycin, 50 μg/mL
  Growth temperature: 37°C
  Growth strain: DH5alpha
  Copy number: Unknown
Gene/Insert
  Gene/Insert name: rhaR rhaS rhaPBAD eGFP, mob
  Species: E.coli
  Entrez Gene: rhaR (a.k.a. b3906, ECK3899, rhaC1)
  Cloning method: Restriction Enzyme; 5′ cloning site Unknown (unknown if destroyed); 3′ cloning site Unknown (unknown if destroyed)
Terms and licenses: Academic/Nonprofit Terms; Industry Terms: Not Available to Industry
How to cite: pJeM1 was a gift from Josef Altenbuchner (Addgene plasmid # 135088 ; http://n2t.net/addgene:135088 ; RRID:Addgene_135088)
