[The description below was written by a language model from this plasmid's Addgene catalogue record and pLannotate feature annotations shown in this document.]
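Description:
pJeM1 is a 7.1 kb broad-host-range bacterial expression vector built on the pJOE4776.1 backbone and intended for L-rhamnose-inducible gene expression in both Escherichia coli and Pseudomonas putida. Replication depends on the pBBR1 origin (oriV) together with its cognate Rep protein, a system from Bordetella bronchiseptica that functions in a wide range of Gram-negative bacteria and so allows the same plasmid to be maintained in both hosts. Selection is by kanamycin, conferred by the Tn5-derived neo (nptII) gene. Short fragments of the adjacent Tn5 ble and transposase genes, along with remnants of tetracycline and chloramphenicol resistance genes, also appear in the annotation; they are presumably non-functional leftovers of earlier cloning steps. The catalogue entry lists a mob region, which would permit conjugative mobilisation into Pseudomonas, but the automated feature table does not annotate it; it may lie in the unannotated first kilobase, though the record does not confirm this. Copy number is not recorded.

The payload is the E. coli rhamnose regulatory cassette coupled to a reporter. The regulator genes rhaS and rhaR are carried on the plasmid and are transcribed divergently from the rhaPBAD promoter, which drives EGFP. In the presence of L-rhamnose, RhaR activates transcription of rhaS and rhaR, and RhaS in turn activates rhaPBAD, so the plasmid is self-contained in hosts that lack the native regulators. A short match to a tag sequence lies immediately upstream of EGFP, but its significance is unclear. With EGFP as a fluorescent readout, the construct serves to characterise rhamnose-dependent promoter activity, including its reliance on host factors such as Crp-cAMP. It can also serve as a template expression vector in which EGFP could be replaced by a gene of interest.
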