Features (pLannotate 1.2.2; 12 found; start..end, strand, type, name):
   1023..1794    +  rep_origin     pBBR1 oriV: replication origin of the broad-host-range plasmid pBBR1 from Bordetella bronchiseptica; requires the pBBR1 Rep protein for replication
   1795..2457    +  CDS            pBBR1 Rep: replication protein for the broad-host-range plasmid pBBR1 from Bordetella bronchiseptica
   2518..2587    +  CDS            TcR (fragment): tetracycline efflux protein; tet; confers resistance to tetracycline
   2764..3477    -  CDS            EGFP: the original enhanced GFP (Yang et al., 1996) mammalian codon-optimized
   3482..3501    -  CDS            capTEV™ (fragment): composite tag for in vivo biotinylation, TEV protease cleavage, and 6xHis tagging
   3547..3665    -  promoter       rhaB promoter: promoter of the E. coli rhaBAD operon, conferring tight induction with L-rhamnose and repression with D-glucose in the presence of RhaR and RhaS (Giacalone et al., 2006)
   3811..4647    +  CDS            rhaS: positive regulator of the rhaB promoter; E. coli rhaS; activated by L-rhamnose
   4721..5569    +  CDS            rhaR: transcriptional activator of rhaR and rhaS; E. coli rhaR; needed for rhamnose-dependent activation of the rhaB promoter
   5579..5695    -  CDS            CmR (fragment): chloramphenicol acetyltransferase; cat; confers resistance to chloramphenicol
   5695..5847    -  CDS            ble (fragment): BLE_KLEPN - Experimental evidence at protein level: Swiss-Prot protein existence level 1. Binding protein with a strong affinity to the bleomycin family of antibiotics. Binds to CL990; an antimitotic-antibiotic compound. From Klebsiella pneumoniae.
   5871..6662    -  CDS            neo: KKA2_KLEPN - Also known as kan, nptII. Experimental evidence at protein level: Swiss-Prot protein existence level 1. Resistance to kanamycin, neomycin, paromomycin, ribostamycin, butirosin and gentamicin B. From Klebsiella pneumoniae.
   6694..6978    -  CDS            tnpA (fragment): TN5P_ECOLX - Also known as tnp. Experimental evidence at protein level: Swiss-Prot protein existence level 1. Mediates transposition of transposon Tn5 by a 'cut and paste' mechanism. First, the monomeric transposase binds the 19 bp inverted DNA repeats flanking the transposon. Then, dimerization of the DNA- bound transposase creates a synaptic DNA complex. After nicking of the first DNA strand, excision of the transposon proceeds through a series of intermediates. The transposase then mediates the insertion of the transposon at a new site by strand transfer. The activity of the wild- type tran
>Addgene plasmid #135088 | pJeM1 | addgene full sequence | sequence record 270239 | Addgene NGS Result
CTCGGGCCGTCTCTTGGGCTTGATCGGCCTTCTTGCGCATCTCACGCGCTCCTGCGGCGGCCTGTAGGGC
AGGCTCATACCCCTGCCGAACCGCTTTTGTCAGCCGGTCGGCCACGGCTTCCGGCGTCTCAACGCGCTTT
GAGATTCCCAGCTTTTCGGCCAATCCCTGCGGTGCATAGGCGCGTGGCTCGACCGCTTGCGGGCTGATGG
TGACGTGGCCCACTGGTGGCCGCTCCAGGGCCTCGTAGAACGCCTGAATGCGCGTGTGACGTGCCTTGCT
GCCCTCGATGCCCCGTTGCAGCCCTAGATCGGCCACAGCGGCCGCAAACGTGGTCTGGTCGCGGGTCATC
TGCGCTTTGTTGCCGATGAACTCCTTGGCCGACAGCCTGCCGTCCTGCGTCAGCGGCACCACGAACGCGG
TCATGTGCGGGCTGGTTTCGTCACGGTGGATGCTGGCCGTCACGATGCGATCCGCCCCGTACTTGTCCGC
CAGCCACTTGTGCGCCTTCTCGAAGAACGCCGCCTGCTGTTCTTGGCTGGCCGACTTCCACCATTCCGGG
CTGGCCGTCATGACGTACTCGACCGCCAACACAGCGTCCTTGCGCCGCTTCTCTGGCAGCAACTCGCGCA
GTCGGCCCATCGCTTCATCGGTGCTGCTGGCCGCCCAGTGCTCGTTCTCTGGCGTCCTGCTGGCGTCAGC
GTTGGGCGTCTCGCGCTCGCGGTAGGCGTGCTTGAGACTGGCCGCCACGTTGCCCATTTTCGCCAGCTTC
TTGCATCGCATGATCGCGTATGCCGCCATGCCTGCCCCTCCCTTTTGGTGTCCAACCGGCTCGACGGGGG
CAGCGCAAGGCGGTGCCTCCGGCGGGCCACTCAATGCTTGAGTATACTCACTAGACTTTGCTTCGCAAAG
TCGTGACCGCCTACGGCGGCTGCGGCGCCCTACGGGCTTGCTCTCCGGGCTTCGCCCTGCGCGGTCGCTG
CGCTCCCTTGCCAGCCCGTGGATATGTGGACGATGGCCGCGAGCGGCCACCGGCTGGCTCGCTTCGCTCG
GCCCGTGGACAACCCTGCTGGACAAGCTGATGGACAGGCTGCGCCTGCCCACGAGCTTGACCACAGGGAT
TGCCCACCGGCTACCCAGCCTTCGACCACATACCCACCGGCTCCAACTGCGCGGCCTGCGGCCTTGCCCC
ATCAATTTTTTTAATTTTCTCTGGGGAAAAGCCTCCGGCCTGCGGCCTGCGCGCTTCGCTTGCCGGTTGG
ACACCAAGTGGAAGGCGGGTCAAGGCTCGCGCAGCGACCGCGCAGCGGCTTGGCCTTGACGCGCCTGGAA
CGACCCAAGCCTATGCGAGTGGGGGCAGTCGAAGGGCGAAGCCCGCCCGCCTGCCCCCCGAGCCTCACGG
CGGCGAGTGCGGGGGTTCCAAGGGGGCAGCGCCACCTTGGGCAAGGCCGAAGGCCGCGCAGTCGATCAAC
AAGCCCCGGAGGGGCCACTTTTTGCCGGAGGGGGAGCCGCGCCGAAGGCGTGGGGGAACCCCGCAGGGGT
GCCCTTCTTTGGGCACCAAAGAACTAGATATAGGGCGAAATGCGAAAGACTTAAAAATCAACAACTTAAA
AAAGGGGGGTACGCAACAGCTCATTGCGGCACCCCCCGCAATAGCTCATTGCGTAGGTTAAAGAAAATCT
GTAATTGACTGCCACTTTTACGCAACGCATAATTGTTGTCGCGCTGCCGAAAAGTTGCAGCTGATTGCGC
ATGGTGCCGCAACCGTGCGGCACCCCTACCGCATGGAGATAAGCATGGCCACGCAGTCCAGAGAAATCGG
CATTCAAGCCAAGAACAAGCCCGGTCACTGGGTGCAAACGGAACGCAAAGCGCATGAGGCGTGGGCCGGG
CTTATTGCGAGGAAACCCACGGCGGCAATGCTGCTGCATCACCTCGTGGCGCAGATGGGCCACCAGAACG
CCGTGGTGGTCAGCCAGAAGACACTTTCCAAGCTCATCGGACGTTCTTTGCGGACGGTCCAATACGCAGT
CAAGGACTTGGTGGCCGAGCGCTGGATCTCCGTCGTGAAGCTCAACGGCCCCGGCACCGTGTCGGCCTAC
GTGGTCAATGACCGCGTGGCGTGGGGCCAGCCCCGCGACCAGTTGCGCCTGTCGGTGTTCAGTGCCGCCG
TGGTGGTTGATCACGACGACCAGGACGAATCGCTGTTGGGGCATGGCGACCTGCGCCGCATCCCGACCCT
GTATCCGGGCGAGCAGCAACTACCGACCGGCCCCGGCGAGGAGCCGCCCAGCCAGCCCGGCATTCCGGGC
ATGGAACCAGACCTGCCAGCCTTGACCGAAACGGAGGAATGGGAACGGCGCGGGCAGCAGCGCCTGCCGA
TGCCCGATGAGCCGTGTTTTCTGGACGATGGCGAGCCGTTGGAGCCGCCGACACGGGTCACGCTGCCGCG
CCGGTAGCACTTGGGTTGCGCAGCAACCCGTAAGTGCGCTGTTCCAGACTATCGGCTGTAGCCGCCTCGC
CGCCCTATACCTTGTCTGCCTCCCCGCGTTGCGTCGCGGTGCATGGAGCCGGGCCACCTCGACCTGAATG
GAAGCCGGCGGCACCTCGCTAACGGATTCACCGTTTTTATCAGGCTCTGGGAGGCAGAATAAATGATCAT
ATCGTCAATTATTACCTCCACGGGGAGAGCCTGAGCAAACTGGCCTCAGGCATTTGAGAAGCACACGGTC
ACACTGCTTCCGGTAGTCAATAAACCGGTAAGCTTACTTGTACAGCTCGTCCATGCCGAGAGTGATCCCG
GCGGCGGTCACGAACTCCAGCAGGACCATGTGATCGCGCTTCTCGTTGGGGTCTTTGCTCAGGGCGGACT
GGGTGCTCAGGTAGTGGTTGTCGGGCAGCAGCACGGGGCCGTCGCCGATGGGGGTGTTCTGCTGGTAGTG
GTCGGCGAGCTGCACGCTGCCGTCCTCGATGTTGTGGCGGATCTTGAAGTTCACCTTGATGCCGTTCTTC
TGCTTGTCGGCCATGATATAGACGTTGTGGCTGTTGTAGTTGTACTCCAGCTTGTGCCCCAGGATGTTGC
CGTCCTCCTTGAAGTCGATGCCCTTCAGCTCGATGCGGTTCACCAGGGTGTCGCCCTCGAACTTCACCTC
GGCGCGGGTCTTGTAGTTGCCGTCGTCCTTGAAGAAGATGGTGCGCTCCTGGACGTAGCCTTCGGGCATG
GCGGACTTGAAGAAGTCGTGCTGCTTCATGTGGTCGGGGTAGCGGCTGAAGCACTGCACGCCGTAGGTCA
GGGTGGTCACGAGGGTGGGCCAGGGCACGGGCAGCTTGCCGGTGGTGCAGATGAACTTCAGGGTCAGCTT
GCCGTAGGTGGCATCGCCCTCGCCCTCGCCGTACACGCTGAACTTGTGGCCGTTTACGTCGCCGTCCAGC
TCGACCAGGATGGGCACCACCCCGGTGAACAGCTCCTCGCCCTTGCTGGATCCATGATGATGATGATGAT
GCGTAATCATGGTCATATGTATATCTCCTTCTTAAGAATTGTTCATTACGACCAGTCTAAAAAGCGCCTG
AATTCGCGACCTTCTCGTTACTGACAGGAAAATGGGCCATTGGCAACCAGGGAAAGATGAACGTGATGAT
GTTCACAATTTGCTGAATTGTGGTGATGTGATGCTCACCGCATTTCCTGAAAATTCACGCTGTATCTTGA
AAAATCGACGTTTTTTACGTGGTTTTCCGTCGAAAATTTAAGGTAAGAACCTGACCTCGTGATTACTATT
TCGCCGTGTTGACGACATCAGGAGGCCAGTATGACCGTATTACATAGTGTGGATTTTTTTCCGTCTGGTA
ACGCGTCCGTGGCGATAGAACCCCGGCTCCCGCAGGCGGATTTTCCTGAACATCATCATGATTTTCATGA
AATTGTGATTGTCGAACATGGCACGGGTATTCATGTGTTTAATGGGCAGCCCTATACCATCACCGGTGGC
ACGGTCTGTTTCGTACGCGATCATGATCGGCATCTGTATGAACATACCGATAATCTGTGTCTGACCAATG
TGCTGTATCGCTCGCCGGATCGATTTCAGTTTCTCGCCGGGCTGAATCAGTTGCTGCCACAAGAGCTGGA
TGGGCAGTATCCGTCTCACTGGCGCGTTAACCACAGCGTATTGCAGCAGGTGCGACAGCTGGTTGCACAG
ATGGAACAGCAGGAAGGGGAAAATGATTTACCCTCGACCGCCAGTCGCGAGATCTTGTTTATGCAATTAC
TGCTCTTGCTGCGTAAAAGCAGTTTGCAGGAGAACCTGGAAAACAGCGCATCACGTCTCAACTTGCTTCT
GGCCTGGCTGGAGGACCATTTTGCCGATGAGGTGAATTGGGATGCCGTGGCGGATCAATTTTCTCTTTCA
CTGCGTACGCTACATCGGCAGCTTAAGCAGCAAACGGGACTGACGCCTCAGCGATACCTGAACCGCCTGC
GACTGATGAAAGCCCGACATCTGCTACGCCACAGCGAGGCCAGCGTTACTGACATCGCCTATCGCTGTGG
ATTCAGCGACAGTAACCACTTTTCGACGCTTTTTCGCCGAGAGTTTAACTGGTCACCGCGTGATATTCGC
CAGGGACGGGATGGCTTTCTGCAATAACGCGAATCTTCTCAACGTATTTGTACGCCATATTGCGAATAAT
CAACTTCGTTCTCTGGCCGAGGTAGCCACGGTGGCGCATCAGTTAAAACTTCTCAAAGATGATTTTTTTG
CCAGCGACCAGCAGGCAGTCGCTGTGGCTGACCGTTATCCGCAAGATGTCTTTGCTGAACATACACATGA
TTTTTGTGAGCTGGTGATTGTCTGGCGCGGTAATGGCCTGCATGTACTCAACGATCGCCCTTATCGCATT
ACCCGTGGCGATCTCTTTTACATTCATGCTGACGATAAACACTCCTACGCTTCCGTTAACGATCTGGTTT
TGCAGAATATTATTTATTGCCCGGAGCGTCTGAAGCTGAATCTTGACTGGCAGGGGGCGATTCCGGGATT
TAACGCCAGCGCAGGGCAACCACACTGGCGCTTAGGTAGCATGGGGATGGCGCAGGCGCGGCAGGTTATC
GGTCAGCTTGAGCATGAAAGTAGTCAGCATGTGCCGTTTGCTAACGAAATGGCTGAGTTGCTGTTCGGGC
AGTTGGTGATGTTGCTGAATCGCCATCGTTACACCAGTGATTCGTTGCCGCCAACATCCAGCGAAACGTT
GCTGGATAAGCTGATTACCCGGCTGGCGGCTAGCCTGAAAAGTCCCTTTGCGCTGGATAAATTTTGTGAT
GAGGCATCGTGCAGTGAGCGCGTTTTGCGTCAGCAATTTCGCCAGCAGACTGGAATGACCATCAATCAAT
ATCTGCGACAGGTCAGAGTGTGTCATGCGCAATATCTTCTCCAGCATAGCCGCCTGTTAATCAGTGATAT
TTCGACCGAATGTGGCTTTGAAGATAGTAACTATTTTTCGGTGGTGTTTACCCGGGAAACCGGGATGACG
CCCAGCCAGTGGCGTCATCTCAATTCGCAGAAAGATTAATGCATAAAAACTGTTGTAATTCATTAAGCAT
TCTGCCGACATGGAAGCCATCACAAACGGCATGATGAACCTGAATCGCCAGCGGCATCAGCACCTTGTCG
CCTTGCGTATAATATTTGCCCATGGGGGTGGGCGAAGAACTCCAGCATGAGATCCCCGCGCTGGAGGATC
ATCCAGCCGGCGTCCCGGAAAACGATTCCGAAGCCCAACCTTTCATAGAAGGCGGCGGTGGAATCGAAAT
CTCGTGATGGCAGGTTGGGCGTCGCTTGGTCGGTCATTTCGAACCCCAGAGTCCCGCTCAGAAGAACTCG
TCAAGAAGGCGATAGAAGGCGATGCGCTGCGAATCGGGAGCGGCGATACCGTAAAGCACGAGGAAGCGGT
CAGCCCATTCGCCGCCAAGCTCTTCAGCAATATCACGGGTAGCCAACGCTATGTCCTGATAGCGGTCCGC
CACACCCAGCCGGCCACAGTCGATGAATCCAGAAAAGCGGCCATTTTCCACCATGATATTCGGCAAGCAG
GCATCGCCATGGGTCACGACGAGATCCTCGCCGTCGGGCATGCGCGCCTTGAGCCTGGCGAACAGTTCGG
CTGGCGCGAGCCCCTGATGCTCTTCGTCCAGATCATCCTGATCGACAAGACCGGCTTCCATCCGAGTACG
TGCTCGCTCGATGCGATGTTTCGCTTGGTGGTCGAATGGGCAGGTAGCCGGATCAAGCGTATGCAGCCGC
CGCATTGCATCAGCCATGATGGATACTTTCTCGGCAGGAGCAAGGTGAGATGACAGGAGATCCTGCCCCG
GCACTTCGCCCAATAGCAGCCAGTCCCTTCCCGCTTCAGTGACAACGTCGAGCACAGCTGCGCAAGGAAC
GCCCGTCGTGGCCAGCCACGATAGCCGCGCTGCCTCGTCCTGCAGTTCATTCAGGGCACCGGACAGGTCG
GTCTTGACAAAAAGAACCGGGCGCCCCTGCGCTGACAGCCGGAACACGGCGGCATCAGAGCAGCCGATTG
TCTGTTGTGCCCAGTCATAGCCGAATAGCCTCTCCACCCAAGCGGCCGGAGAACCTGCGTGCAATCCATC
TTGTTCAATCATGCGAAACGATCCTCATCCTGTCTCTTGATCAGATCTTGATCCCCTGCGCCATCAGATC
CTTGGCGGCAAGAAAGCCATCCAGTTTACTTTGCAGGGCTTCCCAACCTTACCAGAGGGCGCCCCAGCTG
GCAATTCCGGTTCGCTTGCTGTCCATAAAACCGCCCAGTCTAGCTATCGCCATGTAAGCCCACTGCAAGC
TACCTGCTTTCTCTTTGCGCTTGCGTTTTCCCTTGTCCAGATAGCCCAGTAGCTGACATTCATCCCAGGT
GGCACTTTTCGGGGAAATGTGCGCGCCCGCGTTCCTGCTGGCGCTGGGCCTGTTTCTGGCGCTGGACTTC
CCGCTGTTCCGTCAGCAGCTTTTCGCCCACGGCCTTGATGATCGCGGCGGCCTTGGCCTGCATATCCCGA
TTCAACGGCCCCAGGGCGTCCAGAACGGGCTTCAGGCGCTCCCGAAGGT
